>Addgene plasmid #21920 | FLHKII-pGFPN3 | addgene full sequence | sequence record 313841 | Addgene NGS Result
CGTTACATAACTTACGGTAAATGGCCCGCCTGGCTGACCGCCCAACGACCCCCGCCCATTGACGTCAATA
ATGACGTATGTTCCCATAGTAACGCCAATAGGGACTTTCCATTGACGTCAATGGGTGGAGTATTTACGGT
AAACTGCCCACTTGGCAGTACATCAAGTGTATCATATGCCAAGTACGCCCCCTATTGACGTCAATGACGG
TAAATGGCCCGCCTGGCATTATGCCCAGTACATGACCTTATGGGACTTTCCTACTTGGCAGTACATCTAC
GTATTAGTCATCGCTATTACCATGGTGATGCGGTTTTGGCAGTACATCAATGGGCGTGGATAGCGGTTTG
ACTCACGGGGATTTCCAAGTCTCCACCCCATTGACGTCAATGGGAGTTTGTTTTGGCACCAAAATCAACG
GGACTTTCCAAAATGTCGTAACAACTCCGCCCCATTGACGCAAATGGGCGGTAGGCGTGTACGGTGGGAG
GTCTATATAAGCAGAGCTGGTTTAGTGAACCGTCAGATCCGCTAGCGCTACCGGACTCAGATCTCGAGCT
CAAGCTTCGAATTCATGATTGCCTCGCATCTGCTTGCCTACTTCTTCACGGAGCTCAACCATGACCAAGT
GCAGAAGGTTGACCAGTATCTCTACCACATGCGCCTCTCTGATGAGACCCTCTTGGAGATCTCTAAGCGG
TTCCGCAAGGAGATGGAGAAAGGGCTTGGAGCCACCACTCACCCTACTGCAGCAGTGAAGATGCTGCCCA
CCTTTGTGAGGTCCACTCCAGATGGGACAGAACACGGAGAGTTCCTGGCTCTGGATCTTGGAGGGACCAA
CTTCCGTGTGCTTTGGGTGAAGGTAACGGACAATGGGCTCCAGAAGGTGGAGATGGAGAATCAGATCTAT
GCCATCCCTGAGGACATCATGCGAGGCAGTGGCACCCAGCTGTTTGACCACATTGCCGAATGCCTGGCTA
ACTTCATGGATAAGCTACAAATCAAAGACAAGAAGCTCCCACTGGGTTTTACCTTCTCGTTCCCCTGCCA
CCAGACTAAACTAGACGAGAGTTTCCTGGTCTCATGGACCAAGGGATTCAAGTCCAGTGGAGTGGAAGGC
AGAGACGTTGTGGCTCTGATCCGGAAGGCCATCCAGAGGAGAGGGGACTTTGATATCGACATTGTGGCTG
TGGTGAATGACACAGTTGGGACCATGATGACCTGTGGTTATGATGACCACAACTGTGAGATTGGTCTCAT
TGTGGGCACGGGCAGCAACGCCTGCTACATGGAAGAGATGCGCCACATCGACATGGTGGAAGGCGATGAG
GGGCGGATGTGTATCAATATGGAGTGGGGGGCCTTCGGGGACGATGGCTCGCTCAACGACATTCGCACTG
AGTTTGACCAGGAGATTGACATGGGCTCACTGAACCCGGGAAAGCAACTGTTTGAGAAGATGATCAGTGG
GATGTACATGGGGGAGCTGGTGAGGCTTATCCTGGTGAAGATGGCCAAGGAGGAGCTGCTCTTTGGGGGG
AAGCTCAGCCCAGAGCTTCTCAACACCGGTCGCTTTGAGACCAAAGACATCTCAGACATTGAAGGGGAGA
AGGATGGCATCCGGAAGGCCCGTGAGGTCCTGATGCGGTTGGGCCTGGACCCGACTCAGGAGGACTGCGT
GGCCACTCACCGGATCTGCCAGATCGTGTCCACACGCTCCGCCAGCCTGTGCGCAGCCACCCTGGCCGCC
GTGCTGCAGCGCATCAAGGAGAACAAAGGCGAGGAGCGGCTGCGCTCTACTATTGGGGTCGACGGTTCCG
TCTACAAGAAACACCCCCATTTTGCCAAGCGTCTACATAAGACCGTGCGGCGGCTGGTGCCCGGCTGCGA
TGTCCGCTTCCTCCGCTCCGAGGATGGCAGTGGCAAAGGTGCAGCCATGGTGACAGCAGTGGCTTACCGG
CTGGCCGATCAACACCGTGCCCGCCAGAAGACATTAGAGCATCTGCAGCTGAGCCATGACCAGCTGCTGG
AGGTCAAGAGGAGGATGAAGGTAGAAATGGAGCGAGGTCTGAGCAAGGAGACTCATGCCAGTGCCCCCGT
CAAGATGCTGCCCACCTACGTGTGTGCTACCCCGGACGGCACAGAGAAAGGGGACTTCTTGGCCTTGGAC
CTTGGAGGAACAAATTTCCGGGTCCTGCTGGTCCGTGTTCGGAATGGGAAGTGGGGTGGAGTGGAGATGC
ACAACAAGATCTACGCCATCCCGCAGGAGGTCATGCACGGCACCGGGGACGAGCTCTTTGACCACATTGT
CCAGTGCATCGCGGACTTCCTCGAGTACATGGGCATGAAGGGCGTGTCCCTGCCTCTGGGTTTTACCTTC
TCCTTCCCCTGCCAGCAGAACAGCCTGGACGAGAGCATCCTCCTCAAGTGGACAAAAGGCTTCAAGGCAT
CTGGCTGCGAGGGCGAGGACGTGGTGACCCTGCTGAAGGAAGCGATCCACCGGCGAGAGGAGTTTGACCT
GGATGTGGTTGCTGTGGTGAACGACACAGTCGGAACTATGATGACCTGTGGCTTTGAAGACCCTCACTGT
GAAGTTGGCCTCATTGTTGGCACGGGCAGCAATGCCTGCTACATGGAGGAGATGCGCAATGTGGAACTGG
TGGAAGGAGAAGAGGGGCGGATGTGTGTGAACATGGAATGGGGGGCCTTCGGGGACAATGGATGCCTAGA
TGACTTCCGCACAGAATTTGATGTGGCTGTGGATGAGCTTTCACTCAACCCGGGCAAGCAGAGGTTCGAG
AAAATGATCAGTGGAATGTACCTGGGTGAGATTGTCCGTAACATTCTCATCGATTTCACCAAGCGTGGAC
TGCTCTTCCGAGGCCGCATCTCAGAGCGGCTCAAGACAAGGGGCATCTTTGAAACCAAGTTCTTGTCTCA
GATTGAGAGTGACTGCCTGGCCCTGCTGCAAGTCCGAGCCATCCTGCAACACTTAGGGCTTGAGAGCACC
TGTGACGACAGCATCATTGTTAAGGAGGTGTGCACTGTGGTGGCCCGGCGGGCAGCCCAGCTCTGTGGCG
CAGGCATGGCCGCTGTGGTGGACAGGATACGAGAAAACCGTGGGCTGGACGCTCTCAAAGTGACAGTGGG
TGTGGATGGGACCCTCTACAAGCTACATCCTCACTTTGCCAAAGTCATGCATGAGACAGTGAAGGACCTG
GCTCCGAAATGTGATGTGTCTTTCCTGCAGTCAGAGGATGGCAGCGGGAAGGGGGCGGCGCTCATCACTG
CTGTGGCCTGCCGCATCCGTGAGGCTGGACAGCGAGGATCCATCGCCACCATGGTGAGCAAGGGCGAGGA
GCTGTTCACCGGGGTGGTGCCCATCCTGGTCGAGCTGGACGGCGACGTAAACGGCCACAAGTTCAGCGTG
TCCGGCGAGGGCGAGGGCGATGCCACCTACGGCAAGCTGACCCTGAAGTTCATCTGCACCACCGGCAAGC
TGCCCGTGCCCTGGCCCACCCTCGTGACCACCCTGACCTACGGCGTGCAGTGCTTCAGCCGCTACCCCGA
CCACATGAAGCAGCACGACTTCTTCAAGTCCGCCATGCCCGAAGGCTACGTCCAGGAGCGCACCATCTTC
TTCAAGGACGACGGCAACTACAAGACCCGCGCCGAGGTGAAGTTCGAGGGCGACACCCTGGTGAACCGCA
TCGAGCTGAAGGGCATCGACTTCAAGGAGGACGGCAACATCCTGGGGCACAAGCTGGAGTACAACTACAA
CAGCCACAACGTCTATATCATGGCCGACAAGCAGAAGAACGGCATCAAGGTGAACTTCAAGATCCGCCAC
AACATCGAGGACGGCAGCGTGCAGCTCGCCGACCACTACCAGCAGAACACCCCCATCGGCGACGGCCCCG
TGCTGCTGCCCGACAACCACTACCTGAGCACCCAGTCCGCCCTGAGCAAAGACCCCAACGAGAAGCGCGA
TCACATGGTCCTGCTGGAGTTCGTGACCGCCGCCGGGATCACTCTCGGCATGGACGAGCTGTACAAGTAA
AGCGGCCGCGACTCTAGATCATAATCAGCCATACCACATTTGTAGAGGTTTTACTTGCTTTAAAAAACCT
CCCACACCTCCCCCTGAACCTGAAACATAAAATGAATGCAATTGTTGTTGTTAACTTGTTTATTGCAGCT
TATAATGGTTACAAATAAAGCAATAGCATCACAAATTTCACAAATAAAGCATTTTTTTCACTGCATTCTA
GTTGTGGTTTGTCCAAACTCATCAATGTATCTTAAGGCGTAAATTGTAAGCGTTAATATTTTGTTAAAAT
TCGCGTTAAATTTTTGTTAAATCAGCTCATTTTTTAACCAATAGGCCGAAATCGGCAAAATCCCTTATAA
ATCAAAAGAATAGACCGAGATAGGGT
[37 nt withheld, positions 4437-4473]
AAAGAACGTGGACTCCAACGTCAAAGG
[49 nt withheld, positions 4501-4549]
T
[91 nt withheld, positions 4551-4641]
G
[124 nt withheld, positions 4643-4766]
CAGGTGGCACTTTTCGGGGAAATGTGCGCGGAACCCCTATTTGTTTATTTTTCTAAATACATTCAAATAT
GTATCCGCTCATGAGACAATAACCCTGATAAATGCTTCAATAATATTGAAAAAGGAAGAGTCCTGAGGCG
GAAAGAACCAGCTGTGGAATGTGTGTCAGTTAGGGTGTGGAAAGTCCCCAGGCTCCCCAGCAGGCAGAAG
TATGCAAAGCATGCATCTCAATTAGTCAGCAACCAGGTGTGGAAAGTCCCCAGGCTCCCCAGCAGGCAGA
AGTATGCAAAGCATGCATCTCAATTAGTCAGCAACCATAGTCCCGCCCCTAACTCCGCCCATCCCGCCCC
TAACTCCGCCCAGTTCCGCCCATTCTCCGCCCCATGGCTGACTAATTTTTTTTATTTATGCAGAGGCCGA
GGCCGCCTCGGCCTCTGAGCTATTCCAGAAGTAGTGAGGAGGCTTTTTTGGAGGCCTAGGCTTTTGCAAA
GATCGATCAAGAGACAGGATGAGGATCGTTTCGCATGATTGAACAAGATGGATTGCACGCAGGTTCTCCG
GCCGCTTGGGTGGAGAGGCTATTCGGCTATGACTGGGCACAACAGACAATCGGCTGCTCTGATGCCGCCG
TGTTCCGGCTGTCAGCGCAGGGGCGCCCGGTTCTTTTTGTCAAGACCGACCTGTCCGGTGCCCTGAATGA
ACTGCAAGACGAGGCAGCGCGGCTATCGTGGCTGGCCACGACGGGCGTTCCTTGCGCAGCTGTGCTCGAC
GTTGTCACTGAAGCGGGAAGGGACTGGCTGCTATTGGGCGAAGTGCCGGGGCAGGATCTCCTGTCATCTC
ACCTTGCTCCTGCCGAGAAAGTATCCATCATGGCTGATGCAATGCGGCGGCTGCATACGCTTGATCCGGC
TACCTGCCCATTCGACCACCAAGCGAAACATCGCATCGAGCGAGCACGTACTCGGATGGAAGCCGGTCTT
GTCGATCAGGATGATCTGGACGAAGAGCATCAGGGGCTCGCGCCAGCCGAACTGTTCGCCAGGCTCAAGG
CGAGCATGCCCGACGGCGAGGATCTCGTCGTGACCCATGGCGATGCCTGCTTGCCGAATATCATGGTGGA
AAATGGCCGCTTTTCTGGATTCATCGACTGTGGCCGGCTGGGTGTGGCGGACCGCTATCAGGACATAGCG
TTGGCTACCCGTGATATTGCTGAAGAGCTTGGCGGCGAATGGGCTGACCGCTTCCTCGTGCTTTACGGTA
TCGCCGCTCCCGATTCGCAGCGCATCGCCTTCTATCGCCTTCTTGACGAGTTCTTCTGAGCGGGACTCTG
GGGTTCGAAATGACCGACCAAGCGACGCCCAACCTGCCATCACGAGATTTCGATTCCACCGCCGCCTTCT
ATGAAAGGTTGGGCTTCGGAATCGTTTTCCGGGACGCCGGCTGGATGATCCTCCAGCGCGGGGATCTCAT
GCTGGAGTTCTTCGCCCACCCTAGGGGGAGGCTAACTGAAACACGGAAGGAGACAATACCGGAAGGAACC
CGCGCTATGACGGCAATAAAAAGACAGAATAAAACGCACGGTGTTGGGTCGTTTGTTCATAAACGCGGGG
TTCGGTCCCAGGGCTGGCACTCTGTCGATACCCCACCGAGACCCCATTGGGGCCAATACGCCCGCGTTTC
TTCCTTTTCCCCACCCCACCCCCCAAGTTCGGGTGAAGGCCCAGGGCTCGCAGCCAACGTCGGGGCGGCA
GGCCCTGCCATAGCCTCAGGTTACTCATATATACTTTAGATTGATTTAAAACTTCATTTTTAATTTAAAA
GGATCTAGGTGAAGATCCTTTTTGATAATCTCATGACCAAAATCCCTTAACGTGAGTTTTCGTTCCACTG
AGCGTCAGACCCCGTAGAAAAGATCAAAGGATCTTCTTGAGATCCTTTTTTTCTGCGCGTAATCTGCTGC
TTGCAAACAAAAAAACCACCGCTACCAGCGGTGGTTTGTTTGCCGGATCAAGAGCTACCAACTCTTTTTC
CGAAGGTAACTGGCTTCAGCAGAGCGCAGATACCAAATACTGTTCTTCTAGTGTAGCCGTAGTTAGGCCA
CCACTTCAAGAACTCTGTAGCACCGCCTACATACCTCGCTCTGCTAATCCTGTTACCAGTGGCTGCTGCC
AGTGGCGATAAGTCGTGTCTTACCGGGTTGGACTCAAGACGATAGTTACCGGATAAGGCGCAGCGGTCGG
GCTGAACGGGGGGTTCGTGCACACAGCCCAGCTTGGAGCGAACGACCTACACCGAACTGAGATACCTACA
GCGTGAGCTATGAGAAAGCGCCACGCTTCCCGAAGGGAGAAAGGCGGACAGGTATCCGGTAAGCGGCAGG
GTCGGAACAGGAGAGCGCACGAGGGAGCTTCCAGGGGGAAACGCCTGGTATCTTTATAGTCCTGTCGGGT
TTCGCCACCTCTGACTTGAGCGTCGATTTTTGTGATGCTCGTCAGGGGGGCGGAGCCTATGGAAAAACGC
CAGCAACGCGGCCTTTTTACGGTTCCTGGCCTTTTGCTGGCCTTTTGCTCACATGTTCTTTCCTGCGTTA
TCCCCTGATTCTGTGGATAACCGTATTACCGCCATGCATTAGTTATTAATAGTAATCAATTACGGGGTCA
TTAGTTCATAGCCCATATATGGAGTTCCG
Features (pLannotate 1.2.2; 16 found; start..end, strand, type, name):
      1..304     +  enhancer       CMV enhancer: human cytomegalovirus immediate early enhancer
    305..508     +  promoter       CMV promoter: human cytomegalovirus (CMV) immediate early promoter
    531..574     +  misc_feature   MCS (fragment): multiple cloning site
    575..3325    +  CDS            HK2: HXK2_HUMAN - Experimental evidence at protein level: Swiss-Prot protein existence level 1. Catalyzes the phosphorylation of hexose, such as D-glucose and D-fructose, to hexose 6-phosphate (D-glucose 6-phosphate and D- fructose 6-phosphate, respectively) (PubMed:23185017, PubMed:26985301, PubMed:29298880). Mediates the initial step of glycolysis by catalyzing phosphorylation of D-glucose to D-glucose 6-phosphate (PubMed:29298880). Plays a key role in maintaining the integrity of the outer mitochondrial membrane by preventing the release of apoptogenic molecules from the intermembrane space and
   3341..4060    +  CDS            EGFP: the original enhanced GFP (Yang et al., 1996) mammalian codon-optimized
   4077..4160    +  CDS            large T antigen (fragment): large T antigen from SV40 (simian virus 40)
   4183..4304    +  polyA_signal   SV40 poly(A) signal: SV40 polyadenylation signal
   4338..4766    -  rep_origin     f1 ori (sequence partly withheld): f1 bacteriophage origin of replication; arrow indicates direction of (+) strand synthesis
   4793..4897    +  promoter       AmpR promoter: bla
   4899..5256    +  promoter       SV40 promoter: SV40 enhancer and early promoter
   5291..6085    +  CDS            NeoR/KanR: aminoglycoside phosphotransferase from Tn5; aph(3')-II (or nptII); confers resistance to neomycin, kanamycin, and G418 (Geneticin®)
   6106..6258    +  CDS            ble (fragment): BLE_KLEPN - Experimental evidence at protein level: Swiss-Prot protein existence level 1. Binding protein with a strong affinity to the bleomycin family of antibiotics. Binds to CL990; an antimitotic-antibiotic compound. From Klebsiella pneumoniae.
   6317..6364    +  polyA_signal   HSV TK poly(A) signal: herpes simplex virus thymidine kinase polyadenylation signal (Cole and Stacy, 1985)
   6455..6471    -  polyA_signal   bGH poly(A) signal (fragment): bovine growth hormone polyadenylation signal
   6693..7281    +  rep_origin     ori: high-copy-number ColE1/pMB1/pBR322/pUC origin of replication
   7396..7455    +  enhancer       CMV enhancer (fragment): human cytomegalovirus immediate early enhancer
