[The description below was written by a language model from this plasmid's Addgene catalogue record and pLannotate feature annotations shown in this document.]
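Description:
FLHKII-pGFPN3 is a mammalian expression plasmid built on the pGFP-N3 backbone that carries the full-length human hexokinase II (HK2) cDNA fused at its C terminus to GFP. The 2,751 bp insert was placed between the EcoRI and BamHI sites of the multiple cloning site, both of which remain intact. The sequenced construct totals 7,455 nt. Transcription is driven by the human cytomegalovirus immediate-early enhancer and promoter, which gives strong constitutive expression in most mammalian cell lines. The HK2 open reading frame is followed after a short linker by a coding sequence annotated as EGFP, and the transcript is terminated by the SV40 polyadenylation signal.

The backbone provides a high-copy ColE1/pUC-type origin for propagation in standard E. coli strains and an f1 origin that allows single-stranded DNA production. A single NeoR/KanR (Tn5 aminoglycoside phosphotransferase) cassette serves for selection in both hosts. A bacterial bla-type promoter drives kanamycin resistance in E. coli, while the SV40 enhancer/early promoter, paired with the HSV TK polyadenylation signal, confers G418 resistance for selecting stable mammalian transfectants. The short fragments annotated as large T antigen, ble and bGH poly(A) appear to be residual backbone sequence or partial annotation matches rather than functional elements.

HK2 catalyses the phosphorylation of glucose to glucose 6-phosphate and associates with the outer mitochondrial membrane. The GFP fusion therefore allows the enzyme's expression and subcellular localisation to be followed in living or fixed cells. The associated publication concerns the roles of glucose phosphorylation and mitochondrial binding in the protective effects of hexokinases I and II, which is consistent with use of this plasmid for wild-type HKII overexpression.
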