Addgene plasmid #21920: FLHKII-pGFPN3
Depositing lab: Hossein Ardehali. Depositing organization: Northwestern University. Publication: Glucose phosphorylation and mitochondrial binding are required for the protective effects of hexokinases I and II. Sun L, Shukair S, Naik TJ, Moazed F, Ardehali H. Mol Cell Biol. 2008 Feb . 28(3):1007-17. 10.1128/MCB.00224-07 PubMed 18039843.
Backbone
  Vector backbone: pGFP-N3
  Backbone size w/o insert (bp): 4700
  Vector type: Mammalian Expression
  Selectable markers: Neomycin (select with G418)
Growth in bacteria
  Bacterial resistance: Kanamycin, 50 μg/mL
  Growth temperature: 37°C
  Growth strain: DH5alpha
  Growth instructions: DH5alpha, HB101, and other general purpose strains.
  Copy number: High Copy
Gene/Insert
  Gene/Insert name: Full length human HKII cDNA in pGFP-N3 plasmid (alt name: HKII)
  Species: H. sapiens (human)
  Insert size (bp): 2751
  Mutation: This is the full length human HKII cDNA sequence cloned into pGFP-N3.
  Entrez Gene: HK2 (a.k.a. HKII, HXK2)
  Tag / fusion protein: GFP (C terminal on insert)
  Cloning method: Restriction Enzyme; 5′ cloning site EcoRI (not destroyed); 3′ cloning site BamHI (not destroyed)
  Sequencing primers: 5′ NA
Terms and licenses: Academic/Nonprofit Terms; Industry Terms: Not Available to Industry
How to cite: FLHKII-pGFPN3 was a gift from Hossein Ardehali (Addgene plasmid # 21920 ; http://n2t.net/addgene:21920 ; RRID:Addgene_21920)
